Addgene plasmid #137752: pAF302
Purpose: Intracellular control plasmid for HiBiTopt experiments
Depositing lab: Wiep Klaas Smits. Depositing organization: Leiden University Medical Center. Publication: The C-terminal domain of Clostridioides difficile TcdC is exposed on the bacterial cell surface. Oliveira Paiva AM, de Jong L, Friggen AH, Smits WK, Corver J. J Bacteriol. 2020 Aug 31. pii: JB.00771-19. doi: 10.1128/JB.00771-19. PubMed 32868401.
Backbone
  Vector backbone: pRPF185
  Backbone manufacturer: Fagan and Fairweather
  Backbone size w/o insert (bp): 7200
  Total vector size (bp): 7566
  Vector type: Bacterial Expression
  Selectable markers: thiamphenicol
Growth in bacteria
  Bacterial resistance: Chloramphenicol, 25 μg/mL
  Growth temperature: 37°C
  Growth strain: DH5alpha
  Copy number: Unknown
Gene/Insert
  Gene/Insert name: hupA-linker-hibitopt
  Species: Clostridioides difficile
  Insert size (bp): 366
  GenBank ID: YP_001090017.1
  Promoter: Ptet
  Tag / fusion protein: HiBiTopt (C terminal on insert)
  Cloning method: Restriction Enzyme; 5′ cloning site SacI (not destroyed); 3′ cloning site BamHI (not destroyed)
  Sequencing primers: 5′ CACCTCCTTTTTGACTTTAAGCCTACGAATACC (NF793); 3′ CACCGACGAGCAAGGCAAGACCG (NF794)
Terms and licenses: Academic/Nonprofit Terms; Industry Terms: Not Available to Industry
How to cite: pAF302 was a gift from Wiep Klaas Smits (Addgene plasmid # 137752 ; http://n2t.net/addgene:137752 ; RRID:Addgene_137752)
