[The description below was written by a language model from this plasmid's Addgene catalogue record and pLannotate feature annotations shown in this document.]
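Description:
pAF302 is a 7,566 bp bacterial expression plasmid built on the pRPF185 backbone, an E. coli–Clostridioides difficile shuttle vector for inducible gene expression. In E. coli it replicates from a high-copy ColE1/pUC-type origin and is selected with chloramphenicol through the catP chloramphenicol acetyltransferase gene of Clostridium perfringens origin. The same marker provides thiamphenicol selection, the selectable marker listed for the expression host. An incP oriT with traJ and a fragment of traI allows the plasmid to be mobilised by conjugation from a suitable E. coli donor into the clostridial recipient. The annotated feature table does not identify a Gram-positive replicon, so a substantial part of the backbone is left unannotated.

The payload is a 366 bp insert cloned between SacI and BamHI, encoding C. difficile HupA joined through a linker to a C-terminal HiBiTopt tag. HupA is a histone-like, DNA-binding protein, detected in the annotation by its homology to the Clostridium pasteurianum hup product. HiBiT-type tags are small peptides that complement a larger luciferase fragment to restore luminescence, and the "opt" suffix presumably indicates a version optimised for this host, although the record does not say so. Expression is driven by Ptet: a divergently oriented Tn10 tetR gene supplies the repressor, which binds the tet operator upstream of the fusion, and transcription is released by adding a tetracycline-class inducer.

Because HupA is a cytosolic, nucleoid-associated protein, the fusion serves as the intracellular control in HiBiTopt experiments. It provides a tagged protein that should not be accessible from outside intact cells, for comparison with constructs testing the surface exposure of proteins such as TcdC.
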