Features (pLannotate 1.2.2; 8 found; start..end, strand, type, name):
    244..832     +  rep_origin     ori: high-copy-number ColE1/pMB1/pBR322/pUC origin of replication
   1195..1815    +  CDS            catP: CAT2_CLOPF - Protein inferred from homology: Swiss-Prot protein existence level 3. This enzyme is an effector of chloramphenicol resistance in bacteria. From Clostridium perfringens.
   2194..2303    +  oriT           oriT: incP origin of transfer
   2336..2707    +  CDS            traJ: oriT-recognizing protein; traJ
   2745..2840    +  CDS            traI (fragment): TRAI6_ECOLX - Experimental evidence at protein level: Swiss-Prot protein existence level 1. The initiation process of transfer DNA synthesis requires the interaction of at least three plasmid-specific components (TraH, I, and J) at the transfer origin resulting in the assembly of a specialised nucleoprotein complex - the relaxosome. Site- and strand-specific cleavage at the transfer origin is dependent on TraI and TraJ. From Escherichia coli.
   3144..3413    -  CDS            hup: DBH_CLOPA - Experimental evidence at protein level: Swiss-Prot protein existence level 1. Histone-like DNA-binding protein which is capable of wrapping DNA to stabilize it, and thus to prevent its denaturation under extreme environmental conditions. From Clostridium pasteurianum.
   3483..3501    -  protein_bind   tet operator: bacterial operator O1 for the tetR and tetA genes tetracycline repressor TetR
   3611..4234    +  CDS            TetR: tetracycline repressor TetR; tetR from transposon Tn10; TetR binds to the tetracycline operator tetO to inhibit transcription. This inhibition can be relieved by adding tetracycline or doxycycline.
>Addgene plasmid #137752 | pAF302 | addgene full sequence | sequence record 274040 | Addgene NGS Result
TATCTAAACTTATCTATATCGCTTTTTCCGTCGTTTGGTTCTCTAGTTACGATACAGGGGATATGCTTAT
ATTGAGTTATAGTACTAATCAGTGCTTAATATAGTTAATAAAATTATAGTTACCATAGTTTAGTAACTAT
GATGTATGTTAGTTAGAAACTTGCATTTCATGACCAAAATCCCTTAACGTGAGTTTTCGTTCCACTGAGC
GTCAGACCCCGTAGAAAAGATCAAAGGATCTTCTTGAGATCCTTTTTTTCTGCGCGTAATCTGCTGCTTG
CAAACAAAAAAACCACCGCTACCAGCGGTGGTTTGTTTGCCGGATCAAGAGCTACCAACTCTTTTTCCGA
AGGTAACTGGCTTCAGCAGAGCGCAGATACCAAATACTGTTCTTCTAGTGTAGCCGTAGTTAGGCCACCA
CTTCAAGAACTCTGTAGCACCGCCTACATACCTCGCTCTGCTAATCCTGTTACCAGTGGCTGCTGCCAGT
GGCGATAAGTCGTGTCTTACCGGGTTGGACTCAAGACGATAGTTACCGGATAAGGCGCAGCGGTCGGGCT
GAACGGGGGGTTCGTGCACACAGCCCAGCTTGGAGCGAACGACCTACACCGAACTGAGATACCTACAGCG
TGAGCTATGAGAAAGCGCCACGCTTCCCGAAGGGAGAAAGGCGGACAGGTATCCGGTAAGCGGCAGGGTC
GGAACAGGAGAGCGCACGAGGGAGCTTCAAGGGGGAAACGCCTGGTATCTTTATAGTCCTGTCGGGTTTC
GCCACCTCTGACTTGAGCGTCGATTTTTGTGATGCTCGTCAGGGGGGCGGAGCCTATGGAAAAACGCCAG
CAACGCGGCCTTTTTACGGTTCCTGGCCTTTTGCTGGCCTTTTGCTCACATGTTCTTTCCTGCGTTATCC
CCTGATTCTGTGGATAACCGTATTACCGCCTTTGAGTGAGCTGATACCGCTCGCCGCAGCCGAACGACCG
AGCGCAGCGAGTCAGTGAGCGAGGAAGCGGAAGAGCGCTCGGCCGGGGATCGATCCCCGGGTACGTACCC
GGCAGTTTTTCTTTTTCGGCAAGTGTTCAAGAAGTTATTAAGTCGGGAGTGCAGTCGAAGTGGGCAAGTT
GAAAAATTCACAAAAATGTGGTATAATATCTTTGTTCATTAGAGCGATAAACTTGAATTTGAGAGGGAAC
TTAGATGGTATTTGAAAAAATTGATAAAAATAGTTGGAACAGAAAAGAGTATTTTGACCACTACTTTGCA
AGTGTACCTTGTACCTACAGCATGACCGTTAAAGTGGATATCACACAAATAAAGGAAAAGGGAATGAAAC
TATATCCTGCAATGCTTTATTATATTGCAATGATTGTAAACCGCCATTCAGAGTTTAGGACGGCAATCAA
TCAAGATGGTGAATTGGGGATATATGATGAGATGATACCAAGCTATACAATATTTCACAATGATACTGAA
ACATTTTCCAGCCTTTGGACTGAGTGTAAGTCTGACTTTAAATCATTTTTAGCAGATTATGAAAGTGATA
CGCAACGGTATGGAAACAATCATAGAATGGAAGGAAAGCCAAATGCTCCGGAAAACATTTTTAATGTATC
TATGATACCGTGGTCAACCTTCGATGGCTTTAATCTGAATTTGCAGAAAGGATATGATTATTTGATTCCT
ATTTTTACTATGGGGAAATATTATAAAGAAGATAACAAAATTATACTTCCTTTGGCAATTCAAGTTCATC
ACGCAGTATGTGACGGATTTCACATTTGCCGTTTTGTAAACGAATTGCAGGAATTGATAAATAGTTAACT
TCAGGTTTGTCTGTAACTAAAAACAAGTATTTAAGCAAAAACATCGTAGAAATACGGTGTTTTTTGTTAC
CCTAAAATCTACAATTTTATACATAACCACAGGTTAGTACAAAGACCTTGTGTTTCTTTTTGAAAGGCTT
AAAACAAGGATTTTTCCTTGATTTAAGCCCCGAAAAGCAACACAACCAAGGTTTTAGTATCAATCTGTGG
TTTTTATATTTTCAGAGACCGGTCAGATCTGCAGAATTCGCCCTTCCTGCTTCGGGGTCATTATAGCGAT
TTTTTCGGTATATCCATCCTTTTTCGCACGATATACAGGATTTTGCCAAAGGGTTCGTGTAGACTTTCCT
TGGTGTATCCAACGGCGTCAGCCGGGCAGGATAGGTGAAGTAGGCCCACCCGCGAGCGGGTGTTCCTTCT
TCACTGTCCCTTATTCGCACCTGGCGGTGCTCAACGGGAATCCTGCTCTGCGAGGCTGGCCGGCTACCGC
CGGCGTAACAGATGAGGGCAAGCGGATGGCTGATGAAACCAAGCCAACCAGGAAGGGCAGCCCACCTATC
AAGGTGTACTGCCTTCCAGACGAACGAAGAGCGATTGAGGAAAAGGCGGCGGCGGCCGGCATGAGCCTGT
CGGCCTACCTGCTGGCCGTCGGCCAGGGCTACAAAATCACGGGCGTCGTGGACTATGAGCACGTCCGCGA
GCTGGCCCGCATCAATGGCGACCTGGGCCGCCTGGGCGGCCTGCTGAAACTCTGGCTCACCGACGACCCG
CGCACGGCGCGGTTCGGTGATGCCACGATCCTCGCCCTGCTGGCGAAGATCGAAGAGAAGCAGGACGAGC
TTGGCAAGGTCATGATGGGCGTGGTCCGCCCGAGGGCAGAGCCATGACTTTTTTAGCCGCTAAAACGGCC
GGGGGGTGCGCGTGATTGCCAAGCACGTCCCCATGCGCTCCATCAAGAAGAGCGACTTCGCGGAGCTGGT
GAAGTACATCACCGACGAGCAAGGCAAGACCGATCCCCTACTACTGACAGCTTCCAAGGAGCTAAAGAGG
TCCCTAGCGCAGCCTAAGGGCGAATTCCAGCACACTGGCATCTTTTTATTTAGGGATTTCTCACATAAAA
TAGAGGCTATTTATAGCCTCTATTTTATTTTATATTTATTTTAAATAAAAAAGACTTCTCATGAGAGAAG
CCTTTTTCTATTTAAAGTTTTATTAAAACTTATAGGATCCCTAAGAAATTTTCTTAAAAAGTCTCCAACC
ACTAACACCACTAGAACCACCACCACCAGAACCACCACCACCACTAGAACCCCCTCGAGATCCATTTATT
ATATCCTTTAATCCTTTTCCAGCTTTGAAAACTGGTGCTTTAGAAGCTGGTATATCTATAACTTGCTCTG
GATCTCTTGGATTTCTTCCTTGTCTAGCAGCTCTTTCTCTTGTCTCAAATGTTCCAAATCCAACTAATTG
AACTTTTTCATTATTTACTAGTGCATCTTGAACAGAACTCATAAATGCGTTTAACGCAGCTTCTGCTTCC
TTCTTTGTTAATCCACTTTTTTCTGCCATCTTTGATACTAATTCAGCTTTATTCACAAAATTTTCTCCTT
TACTGCAGGAGCTCAGATCTGTTAACGCTACGATCAAGCTTATTTTAATTATACTCTATCAATGATAGAG
TGTCAATATTTTTTTTAGTTTTTCATGAAGTCCAGGGCATCGAAATAAAAAACTAGTTTGACAAATAACT
CTATCAATGATATAATGTCAACAAAAAGGAGGAATTAATGATGTCTAGATTAGATAAAAGTAAAGTGATT
AACAGCGCATTAGAGCTGCTTAATGAGGTCGGAATCGAAGGTTTAACAACCCGTAAACTCGCCCAGAAGC
TAGGTGTAGAGCAGCCTACATTGTATTGGCATGTAAAAAATAAGCGGGCTTTGCTCGACGCCTTAGCCAT
TGAGATGTTAGATAGGCACCATACTCACTTTTGCCCTTTAGAAGGGGAAAGCTGGCAAGATTTTTTACGT
AATAACGCTAAAAGTTTTAGATGTGCTTTACTAAGTCATCGCGATGGAGCAAAAGTACATTTAGGTACAC
GGCCTACAGAAAAACAGTATGAAACTCTCGAAAATCAATTAGCCTTTTTATGCCAACAAGGTTTTTCACT
AGAGAATGCATTATATGCACTCAGCGCTGTGGGGCATTTTACTTTAGGTTGCGTATTGGAAGATCAAGAG
CATCAAGTCGCTAAAGAAGAAAGGGAAACACCTACTACTGATAGTATGCCGCCATTATTACGACAAGCTA
TCGAATTATTTGATCACCAAGGTGCAGAGCCAGCCTTCTTATTCGGCCTTGAATTGATCATATGCGGATT
AGAAAAACAACTTAAATGTGAAAGTGGGTCTTAAGGTACCATAAAAATAAGAAGCCTGCAAATGCAGGCT
TCTTATTTTTATGCTAGCTTGATGCAGAATTCGCCCTTAAGTCTAAAAATTAGGGGAGATGTAAGGATTT
GGGAAAAATAGAAGATGTTATAATCATAAATATGGTATTCGTAGGCTTAAAGTCAAAAAGGAGGTGAAAT
ATAAATAGATTTTTAGCTAAATTAAGTAAGAAATAGGAGGAGATTTATTGAACAAAAAATTAGAAAAACC
ATTTGTATATAAGAGAGAGTACGATTTGACTGGATATGATGTTGAAATTTTACAAAAATATGAGTTAGAA
CAAGCAATATATGTTTATGTTGGGAGTAGTTGTGCATATAACATGAGAGCTAGAAGTAGTAAATGGAGAT
ACCATATAAGAACAAATAATAAGTCTATATGTTGTAACATTAAAAATTTTATACATAACTTGGAATTGTT
TTATAAAATGGAATTAAAGTTGTCAGATAATATTATTAATGATAAGCTATACTATAGCAATATAGCAGAG
TTTGAAGAATTTGAAACACTAGAAAAAGCTAGAGAGGTAGAAAGTACTATTATAAGTCAATATCAATTTT
TAGATTCTATAAATCATATGTTAAAACAAAAAATAATTTTATTGAGTAATAAGGATAGTGTGTTAAACAT
AACTAAAAATGGAAATACAAATTATTTGAAAGTAAAAAATAAATACATAGAAAAACATAAGAACAAGCCA
ATAATGAGATACCATATCAACTGTCAATTCAATACAGATGGAAGTGTCAAAAGTATTACACAGGAGTTTG
AACCAATATTGGAATTAAACAAAAAAAATACCCTAAGCCGACCAAGCAGAGTATTTTTAAAATAATATTT
TAAGATAACAACAAAATGAGATAATACTACTAGACAATGACAACTCAACTACCAATTGAGTTTATGGAGC
TACCAACTCCAATATCGGTCTAACTGATTAAGTATCTGTAGTTATATAATAATATTGCTATCAATTTTAG
CATCTTAACAATATTATTATACATACTAAGCTAAAATTATTCAATAGTTGTAAAAGTTGATTAGTCAATA
AGTATATATTTAATGTAGTGTTATCTCTTAAAAAAACTAGATAAGGAGATAATAAATATATGGAACAATT
AGATTCAAAATATAAGTTGAAAAAATTTCTAATGGCAGTATTTAGAGATGGTATAGGACAAGGAAATAAT
CTTATTGATAATGAATATGTTAGAGTATTTCAAAATAATAAAAGTAATAGTAAACAATTAGAACTCGGAG
AAGAATTTAAAGAATATAGTAAAACAACTTTTTTTAAAAATATAGATGATATAGTAGAATTTACCTTCGC
AAAAAATATTTATTATGAAAATACATTTTTTAACCTATGTACAACTGATGGAAAAGCAGGAACCAATGAA
AACTTAATAAATAGATATGCATTAGGATTTGATTTTGACAAAAAAGAATTAGGACAAGGTTTTAATTATA
AAGATATAATTAATTTATTTACTAAGATAGGATTACATTATCATATCCTAGTTGATAGTGGAAATGGATT
CCATGTTTATGTGCTAATTAATAAAACTAATAACATTAAGTTAGTATCAGAAGTTACAAATACATTAATA
AATAAATTGGGTGCAGATAAACAAGCAAATTTATCTACTCAAGTATTAAGAGTACCTTATACATATAATA
TTAAAAATACTACTAAACAAGTAAAAATAATACACCAAGACAAAAATATATATAGATATGACATAGAAAA
GTTAGCTAAAAAATATTGCAAAGATGTAAAAACAGTAGGTAATACTAATACAAAATATATATTAGATAGT
AAGCTACCAAATTGTATAGTAGATATTTTAAAAAATGGTAGTAAAGATGGACATAAAAACCTAGATTTGC
AAAAAATAGTTGTGACTTTAAGATTGAGGAATAAAAGTTTAAGTCAAGTAATATCCGTTGCTAGAGAATG
GAACTATATATCACAAAATAGTCTTTCAAATAGTGAGCTAGAATATCAAGTCAAGTATATGTATGAGAAG
CTTAAAACGGTTAATTTTGGTTGTACAGGTTGTGAGTTTAATAGTGATTGTTGGAATAAAATAGAATCAG
ATTTTATATATAGTGATGAAGATACTTTGTTCAATATGCCACATAAGCACTCAAAGGATTTGAAATATAA
GAATAGGAAAGGGGTTAAAATAATGACTGGTAATCAATTGTTTATCTATAATGTGTTACTTAACAATAAA
GATAGAGAATTAAACATAGACGATATAATGGAGCTGATAACCTATAAACGTAAGAAGAAAGTTAAAAACA
TTGTTATGAGTGAAAAGACATTAAGAGAAACATTAAAAGAACTTCAACATAATGATTATATTACAAAAAC
AAAAGGTGTTACAAAGCTAGGAATAAAAGATACATACAATGTAAAAGAAGTTAGATGTAATATAGATAAA
CAATATACTATTAGTTACTTTGTTACCATGGCAGTAATTTGGGGAATAATTTCAACTGAAGAATTAAGAT
TATATACTCATATGAGATATAAGCAAGATTTATTGGTCAAAGATGATAAAATAAAAGGAAATATATTAAG
AATTAATCAAGAGGAATTAGCAAAAGATTTAGGAGTAACACAGCAAAGAATTTCAAATATGATAGAATCT
TTATTAGATACTAAAATTTTAGATGTATGGGAAACTAAAATAAATGATAGAGGATTTATGTACTATACAT
ATAGATTAAACAAGTAGATTTTTGATAGGATTAGAATTGATTTTCTAGTCCTATTTTTATGCAAAAAAAC
TAATTAATAAAAATTTCTTTTGGTAAAATAATTGTACGAGAATTGCAAAAAAAAAATGGCATCAAAGTAT
TGAAATTAAGCCGTTTTAAAAATTTCTTTTGGTAAAATAATTGTACATATATATGTAGTATATATATATA
TGTTTTTTAGAGAATGTATAACTAGAATATAGAGCTAGAATATAGAGAATGTATAACTAGAATATAGAGC
TAGAATATAGAGAATGTATAACTAGAATATAGAGCTAGAATATAGAGAATGTATAACTAGAATATAGAGC
TAGAATATAGAGAATGTATAACTAGAATATAGAGCTAGAATATAGAGAATGTATAACTAGAATATAGAGC
TAGAATATAGAGAATGTATAACTAGAATATAGAGCTAGAATCCTAATTAGTAGGTGCTTTTTTAAAACAA
GTTAAAAATCAAAAATAGTATTAGTAAGCATTGGAAATGCTAGATTCTAAAATAGAAAAGTAAAAAATTG
GTGCAC
